Addgene plasmid #114929: ERL1 C11_pECIA14
Purpose: Prey vector ERL1 C11_pECIA14 should be used with bait vector ERL1 C11_pECIA2.
Depositing lab: Youssef Belkhadir. Depositing organization: Gregor Mendel Institute of Molecular Plant Biology. Publication: An extracellular network of Arabidopsis leucine-rich repeat receptor kinases. Smakowska-Luzan E, Mott GA, Parys K, Stegmann M, Howton TC, Layeghifard M, Neuhold J, Lehner A, Kong J, Grunwald K, Weinberger N, Satbhai SB, Mayer D, Busch W, Madalinski M, Stolt-Bergner P, Provart NJ, Mukhtar MS, Zipfel C, Desveaux D, Guttman DS, Belkhadir Y. Nature. 2018 Jan 18;553(7688):342-346. doi: 10.1038/nature25184. Epub 2018 Jan 10. PubMed 29320478.
Backbone
  Vector backbone: pECIA14
  Backbone manufacturer: Chris Garcia (Addgene plasmid # 47051)
  Vector type: Insect Expression
Growth in bacteria
  Bacterial resistance: Ampicillin, 100 μg/mL
  Growth temperature: 37°C
  Growth strain: DH5alpha
  Copy number: High Copy
Gene/Insert
  Gene/Insert name: AT5G62230
  Species: A. thaliana (mustard weed)
  Promoter: Metallothionein (Copper-Inducible)
  Cloning method: Ligation Independent Cloning
Terms and licenses: Academic/Nonprofit Terms; Industry Terms: Not Available to Industry
Depositor comments: Plasmid for secreted expression in Drosophila cell culture by induction via CuSO4. Insert is an extracellular domain of indicated LRR-RK, C-terminally tagged with Pentameric rat COMP helix, Alkaline Phosphatase (human, placental), Flag, and hexahistidine tags. Insert Protein Sequence: MNNEGKALMAIKGSFSNLVNMLLDWDDVHNSDLCSWRGVFCDNVSYSVVSLNLSSLNLGGEISPAIGDLRNLQSIDLQGNKLAGQIPDEIGNCASLVYLDLSENLLYGDIPFSISKLKQLETLNLKNNQLTGPVPATLTQIPNLKRLDLAGNHLTGEISRLLYWNEVLQYLGLRGNMLTGTLSSDMCQLTGLWYFDVRGNNLTGTIPESIGNCTSFQILDISYNQITGEIPYNIGFLQVATLSLQGNRLTGRIPEVIGLMQALAVLDLSDNELVGPIPPILGNLSFTGKLYLHGNMLTGPIPSELGNMSRLSYLQLNDNKLVGTIPPELGKLEQLFELNLANNRLVGPIPSNISSCAALNQFNVHGNLLSGSIPLAFRNLGSLTYLNLSSNNFKGKIPVELGHIINLDKLDLSGNNFSGSIPLTLGDLEHLLILNLSRNHLSGQLPAEFGNLRSIQMIDVSFNLLSGVIPTELGQLQNLNSLILNNNKLHGKIPDQLTNCFTLVNLNVSFNNLSGIVPPMKNFSRFAPASFVGNPYLCGNWVGSICGPLPK
How to cite: ERL1 C11_pECIA14 was a gift from Youssef Belkhadir (Addgene plasmid # 114929 ; http://n2t.net/addgene:114929 ; RRID:Addgene_114929)
