[The description below was written by a language model from this plasmid's Addgene catalogue record and pLannotate feature annotations shown in this document.]
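Description:
ERL1 C11_pECIA14 is an insect-cell expression plasmid built on the pECIA14 backbone for secreted production of a plant receptor ectodomain in Drosophila cell culture. In bacteria it is maintained at high copy through a ColE1/pUC-type origin and selected with ampicillin via the β-lactamase gene. The remaining backbone annotations (lac promoter/operator, and fragments of lacZα, lacI, rop and bom) are vestiges of the pUC/pBR322-derived cloning vector rather than functional parts of the design.

The expression cassette is driven by the Drosophila metallothionein promoter, so transcription is switched on by adding copper sulfate. A Drosophila BiP signal sequence directs the product into the secretory pathway and is followed by the extracellular leucine-rich repeat domain of Arabidopsis thaliana ERL1 (AT5G62230), a receptor kinase involved in stomatal patterning and organ shape. The automated annotation flags only the two ends of this insert as ERL1 fragments, but their spacing is consistent with a continuous ectodomain coding region. Fused at the C-terminus are the pentamerising coiled-coil helix of rat COMP, human placental alkaline phosphatase, a FLAG epitope and, according to the depositor, a hexahistidine tag that the feature table does not annotate separately. An SV40 polyadenylation signal is annotated downstream of the cassette, listed on the opposite strand.

This is the "prey" configuration of an extracellular interaction assay. Pentamerisation raises avidity so that weak ectodomain contacts can be detected, and alkaline phosphatase provides an enzymatic readout. It is meant to be used with the matching bait vector ERL1 C11_pECIA2, as part of a collection for mapping interactions among Arabidopsis LRR receptor kinase ectodomains.
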