Features (pLannotate 1.2.2; 20 found; start..end, strand, type, name):
     23..449     +  promoter       MT promoter: Drosophila metallothionein promoter
    467..520     +  sig_peptide    BiP signal sequence: Drosophila BiP signal sequence
    485..760     +  CDS            ERL1 (fragment): ERL1_ARATH - Experimental evidence at protein level: Swiss-Prot protein existence level 1. Receptor kinase that regulates inflorescence architecture and organ shape as well as stomatal patterning, including density and clustering, together with ER and ERL2. Redundantly involved with ER in procambial development regulation. Forms a functional ligand-receptor pair with EPF1 (AC Q8S8I4) (PubMed:22241782). Forms a constitutive complex with TMM involved in the recognition of the stomatal regulatory peptides EPF1, EPF2 and EPFL9/STOMAGEN (PubMed:28536146). From Arabidopsis thaliana (Mouse-ear cress)
   2075..2194    +  CDS            ERL1 (fragment): ERL1_ARATH - Experimental evidence at protein level: Swiss-Prot protein existence level 1. Receptor kinase that regulates inflorescence architecture and organ shape as well as stomatal patterning, including density and clustering, together with ER and ERL2. Redundantly involved with ER in procambial development regulation. Forms a functional ligand-receptor pair with EPF1 (AC Q8S8I4) (PubMed:22241782). Forms a constitutive complex with TMM involved in the recognition of the stomatal regulatory peptides EPF1, EPF2 and EPFL9/STOMAGEN (PubMed:28536146). From Arabidopsis thaliana (Mouse-ear cress)
   2210..2389    +  CDS            Comp (fragment): COMP_RAT - Experimental evidence at protein level: Swiss-Prot protein existence level 1. May play a role in the structural integrity of cartilage via its interaction with other extracellular matrix proteins such as the collagens and fibronectin. Can mediate the interaction of chondrocytes with the cartilage extracellular matrix through interaction with cell surface integrin receptors. Could play a role in the pathogenesis of osteoarthritis. Potent suppressor of apoptosis in both primary chondrocytes and transformed cells. Suppresses apoptosis by blocking the activation of caspase-3 and by indu
   2377..3829    +  CDS            SEAP (fragment): secreted alkaline phosphatase from human placenta The natural enzyme has a C-terminal transmembrane sequence that is replaced by a GPI anchor.
   3866..3895    +  CDS            2xFLAG (fragment): two tandem FLAG® epitope tags
   4001..4135    -  polyA_signal   SV40 poly(A) signal: SV40 polyadenylation signal
   4158..4242    -  CDS            large T antigen (fragment): large T antigen from SV40 (simian virus 40)
   4242..4266    +  misc_feature   MCS (fragment): pUC18/19 multiple cloning site
   4303..4319    -  protein_bind   lac operator: The lac repressor binds to the lac operator to inhibit transcription in E. coli. This inhibition can be relieved by adding lactose or isopropyl-β-D-thiogalactopyranoside (IPTG). lac repressor encoded by lacI
   4327..4357    -  promoter       lac promoter: promoter for the E. coli lac operon
   4372..4393    -  protein_bind   CAP binding site: CAP binding activates transcription in the presence of cAMP. E. coli catabolite activator protein
   4406..4498    -  CDS            lacI (fragment): lac repressor; lacI; The lac repressor binds to the lac operator to inhibit transcription in E. coli. This inhibition can be relieved by adding lactose or isopropyl-β-D-thiogalactopyranoside (IPTG).
   4681..5269    -  rep_origin     ori: high-copy-number ColE1/pMB1/pBR322/pUC origin of replication
   5440..6300    -  CDS            AmpR: β-lactamase; bla; confers resistance to ampicillin, carbenicillin, and related antibiotics
   6301..6405    -  promoter       AmpR promoter: bla
   6500..6535    +  CDS            rop (fragment): Rop protein, which maintains plasmids at low copy number; rop
   6637..6736    +  misc_feature   bom (fragment): basis of mobility region from pBR322
   6742..21      -  CDS            lacZα (fragment) (across the origin): LacZα fragment of β-galactosidase; lacZ fragment
>Addgene plasmid #114929 | ERL1 C11_pECIA14 | addgene full sequence | sequence record 276512 | Addgene NGS Result
GTAAAACGACGGCCAGTGAATTAATTCGTTGCAGGACAGGATGTGGTGCCCGATGTGACTAGCTCTTTGC
TGCAGGCCGTCCTATCCTCTGGTTCCGATAAGAGACCCAGAACTCCGGCCCCCCACCGCCCACCGCCACC
CCCATACATATGTGGTACGCAAGTAAGAGTGCCTGCGCATGCCCCATGTGCCCCACCAAGAGCTTTGCAT
CCCATACAAGTCCCCAAAGTGGAGAACCGAACCAATTCTTCGCGGGCAGAACAAAAGCTTCTGCACACGT
CTCCACTCGAATTTGGAGCCGGCCGGCGTGTGCAAAAGAGGTGAATCGAACGAAAGACCCGTGTGTAAAG
CCGCGTTTCCAAAATGTATAAAACCGAGAGCATCTGGCCAATGTGCATCAGTTGTGGTCAGCAGCAAAAT
CAAGTGAATCATCTCAGTGCAACTAAAGGGGGGATCCGATCTCAATATGAAGTTATGCATATTACTGGCC
GTCGTGGCCTTTGTTGGCCTCTCGCTCGGGATGAACAACGAAGGGAAAGCTCTGATGGCGATAAAAGGCT
CTTTCAGCAACTTAGTGAATATGCTTTTGGATTGGGACGATGTTCACAACAGTGACTTGTGTTCTTGGCG
AGGTGTTTTCTGCGACAACGTTAGCTACTCCGTTGTCTCTCTGAATTTGTCCAGTCTGAATCTTGGAGGG
GAGATATCTCCAGCTATTGGAGACCTACGGAATTTGCAATCAATAGACTTGCAAGGTAATAAACTAGCAG
GTCAAATTCCAGATGAGATTGGAAACTGTGCTTCTCTTGTTTATCTGGATTTGTCCGAGAATCTGTTATA
TGGAGACATACCTTTCTCAATCTCTAAACTCAAGCAGCTTGAAACTCTGAATCTGAAGAACAATCAGCTC
ACAGGTCCTGTACCAGCAACCTTAACCCAGATTCCAAACCTTAAGAGACTTGATCTTGCTGGCAATCATC
TAACGGGTGAGATATCGAGATTGCTTTACTGGAATGAAGTTTTGCAGTATCTTGGATTACGAGGGAATAT
GTTGACTGGAACGTTATCTTCTGATATGTGTCAGCTAACCGGTTTGTGGTACTTTGATGTGAGAGGAAAT
AATCTAACTGGAACCATCCCGGAGAGCATCGGAAATTGCACAAGCTTTCAAATCCTGGACATATCTTATA
ATCAGATAACAGGAGAGATTCCTTACAATATCGGCTTCCTCCAAGTTGCTACTCTGTCACTTCAAGGAAA
CAGATTGACGGGTAGAATTCCAGAAGTTATTGGTCTAATGCAGGCTCTTGCTGTTTTGGATTTGAGTGAC
AATGAGCTTGTTGGTCCTATCCCACCGATACTTGGCAATCTCTCATTTACCGGAAAGTTGTATCTCCATG
GCAATATGCTCACTGGTCCAATCCCCTCTGAGCTTGGGAATATGTCACGTCTCAGCTATTTGCAGCTAAA
CGACAATAAACTAGTGGGAACTATTCCACCTGAGCTTGGAAAGCTGGAGCAATTGTTTGAACTGAATCTT
GCCAACAACCGTTTAGTAGGGCCCATACCATCCAACATTAGTTCATGTGCAGCCTTGAATCAATTCAATG
TTCATGGGAACCTCTTGAGTGGATCTATTCCACTGGCGTTTCGCAATCTCGGGAGCTTGACTTATCTGAA
TCTTTCGTCGAACAATTTCAAGGGAAAAATACCAGTTGAGCTTGGACATATAATCAATCTTGACAAACTA
GATCTGTCTGGCAATAACTTCTCAGGGTCTATACCATTAACGCTTGGCGATCTTGAACACCTTCTCATAT
TAAATCTTAGCAGAAACCATCTTAGTGGACAATTACCTGCAGAGTTTGGGAACCTTCGAAGCATTCAGAT
GATTGATGTATCATTCAATCTGCTCTCCGGAGTTATTCCAACTGAACTTGGCCAATTGCAGAATTTAAAC
TCTTTAATATTGAACAACAACAAGCTTCATGGGAAAATTCCAGATCAGCTTACGAACTGCTTCACTCTTG
TCAATCTGAATGTCTCCTTCAACAATCTCTCCGGGATAGTCCCACCAATGAAAAACTTCTCACGTTTTGC
TCCAGCCAGCTTTGTTGGAAATCCATATCTTTGTGGAAACTGGGTTGGATCTATTTGTGGTCCTTTACCG
AAACTGGAGGTGCTGTTCCAGGGACCAAGCGGCAATCCCGGCGGCGATCTGGCCCCCCAGATGCTGCGCG
AGCTGCAGGAGACCAATGCCGCCCTGCAGGACGTGCGCGAGCTGCTGCGCCACCGCGTGAAGGAGATCAC
CTTCCTGAAGAACACCGTGATGGAGTGCGACGCCTGCGGCATGCAGCCCTCTAGAGGCTCCGGCTCCATC
ATCCCAGTTGAGGAGGAGAACCCGGACTTCTGGAACCGCGAGGCAGCCGAGGCCCTGGGTGCCGCCAAGA
AGCTGCAGCCTGCACAGACAGCCGCCAAGAACCTCATCATCTTCCTGGGCGATGGGATGGGGGTGTCTAC
GGTGACAGCTGCCAGGATCCTAAAAGGGCAGAAGAAGGACAAACTGGGGCCTGAGATACCCCTGGCCATG
GACCGCTTCCCATATGTGGCTCTGTCCAAGACATACAATGTAGACAAACATGTGCCAGACAGTGGAGCCA
CAGCCACGGCCTACCTGTGCGGGGTCAAGGGCAACTTCCAGACCATTGGCTTGAGTGCAGCCGCCCGCTT
TAACCAGTGCAACACGACACGCGGCAACGAGGTCATCTCCGTGATGAATCGGGCCAAGAAAGCAGGGAAG
TCAGTGGGAGTGGTAACCACCACACGAGTGCAGCACGCCTCGCCAGCCGGCACCTACGCCCACACGGTGA
ACCGCAACTGGTACTCGGACGCCGACGTGCCTGCCTCGGCCCGCCAGGAGGGGTGCCAGGACATCGCTAC
GCAGCTCATCTCCAACATGGACATTGACGTGATCCTAGGTGGAGGCCGAAAGTACATGTTTCGCATGGGA
ACCCCAGACCCTGAGTACCCAGATGACTACAGCCAAGGTGGGACCAGGCTGGACGGGAAGAATCTGGTGC
AGGAATGGCTGGCGAAGCGCCAGGGTGCCCGGTATGTGTGGAACCGCACTGAGCTCATGCAGGCTTCCCT
GGACCCGTCTGTGACCCATCTCATGGGTCTCTTTGAGCCTGGAGACATGAAATACGAGATCCACCGAGAC
TCCACACTGGACCCCTCCCTGATGGAGATGACAGAGGCTGCCCTGCGCCTGCTGAGCAGGAACCCCCGCG
GCTTCTTCCTCTTCGTGGAGGGTGGTCGCATCGACCATGGTCATCATGAAAGCAGGGCTTACCGGGCACT
GACTGAGACGATCATGTTCGACGACGCCATTGAGAGGGCGGGCCAGCTCACCAGCGAGGAGGACACGCTG
AGCCTCGTCACTGCCGACCACTCCCACGTCTTCTCCTTCGGAGGCTACCCCCTGCGAGGGAGCTCCATCT
TCGGGCTGGCCCCTGGCAAGGCCCGGGACAGGAAGGCCTACACGGTCCTCCTATACGGAAACGGTCCAGG
CTATGTGCTCAAGGACGGCGCCCGGCCGGATGTTACCGAGAGCGAGAGCGGGAGCCCCGAGTATCGGCAG
CAGTCAGCAGTGCCCCTGGACGAAGAGACCCACGCAGGCGAGGACGTGGCGGTGTTCGCGCGCGGCCCGC
AGGCGCACCTGGTTCACGGCGTGCAGGAGCAGACCTTCATAGCGCACGTCATGGCCTTCGCCGCCTGCCT
GGAGCCCTACACCGCCTGCGACCTGGCGCCCCCCGCCGGCACCACCGACGCCGCGCACCCGGGTTCTAGA
GGAAGCACCTCCGGCGATAACGATTACAAGGATGATGATGATAAGGCCAGCGGCACCGGTCATCATCACC
ATCACCATTGAGTTTAAACCCGCTGATCAGCCTCGACTGTGCCTTCTAAGGCCTGAGCTCGCTGATCAGC
CTCGATCGAGGATCCAGACATGATAAGATACATTGATGAGTTTGGACAAACCACAACTAGAATGCAGTGA
AAAAAATGCTTTATTTGTGAAATTTGTGATGCTATTGCTTTATTTGTAACCATTATAAGCTGCAATAAAC
AAGTTAACAACAACAATTGCATTCATTTTATGTTTCAGGTTCAGGGGGAGGTGTGGGAGGTTTTTTAAAG
CAAGTAAAACCTCTACAAATGTGGTATGGCTGATTATGATCAGTCGACCTGCAGGCATGCAAGCTTGGCG
TAATCATGGTCATAGCTGTTTCCTGTGTGAAATTGTTATCCGCTCACAATTCCACACAACATACGAGCCG
GAAGCATAAAGTGTAAAGCCTGGGGTGCCTAATGAGTGAGCTAACTCACATTAATTGCGTTGCGCTCACT
GCCCGCTTTCCAGTCGGGAAACCTGTCGTGCCAGCTGCATTAATGAATCGGCCAACGCGCGGGGAGAGGC
GGTTTGCGTATTGGGCGCTCTTCCGCTTCCTCGCTCACTGACTCGCTGCGCTCGGTCGTTCGGCTGCGGC
GAGCGGTATCAGCTCACTCAAAGGCGGTAATACGGTTATCCACAGAATCAGGGGATAACGCAGGAAAGAA
CATGTGAGCAAAAGGCCAGCAAAAGGCCAGGAACCGTAAAAAGGCCGCGTTGCTGGCGTTTTTCCATAGG
CTCCGCCCCCCTGACGAGCATCACAAAAATCGACGCTCAAGTCAGAGGTGGCGAAACCCGACAGGACTAT
AAAGATACCAGGCGTTTCCCCCTGGAAGCTCCCTCGTGCGCTCTCCTGTTCCGACCCTGCCGCTTACCGG
ATACCTGTCCGCCTTTCTCCCTTCGGGAAGCGTGGCGCTTTCTCATAGCTCACGCTGTAGGTATCTCAGT
TCGGTGTAGGTCGTTCGCTCCAAGCTGGGCTGTGTGCACGAACCCCCCGTTCAGCCCGACCGCTGCGCCT
TATCCGGTAACTATCGTCTTGAGTCCAACCCGGTAAGACACGACTTATCGCCACTGGCAGCAGCCACTGG
TAACAGGATTAGCAGAGCGAGGTATGTAGGCGGTGCTACAGAGTTCTTGAAGTGGTGGCCTAACTACGGC
TACACTAGAAGAACAGTATTTGGTATCTGCGCTCTGCTGAAGCCAGTTACCTTCGGAAAAAGAGTTGGTA
GCTCTTGATCCGGCAAACAAACCACCGCTGGTAGCGGTGGTTTTTTTGTTTGCAAGCAGCAGATTACGCG
CAGAAAAAAAGGATCTCAAGAAGATCCTTTGATCTTTTCTACGGGGTCTGACGCTCAGTGGAACGAAAAC
TCACGTTAAGGGATTTTGGTCATGAGATTATCAAAAAGGATCTTCACCTAGATCCTTTTAAATTAAAAAT
GAAGTTTTAAATCAATCTAAAGTATATATGAGTAAACTTGGTCTGACAGTTACCAATGCTTAATCAGTGA
GGCACCTATCTCAGCGATCTGTCTATTTCGTTCATCCATAGTTGCCTGACTCCCCGTCGTGTAGATAACT
ACGATACGGGAGGGCTTACCATCTGGCCCCAGTGCTGCAATGATACCGCGAGACCCACGCTCACCGGCTC
CAGATTTATCAGCAATAAACCAGCCAGCCGGAAGGGCCGAGCGCAGAAGTGGTCCTGCAACTTTATCCGC
CTCCATCCAGTCTATTAATTGTTGCCGGGAAGCTAGAGTAAGTAGTTCGCCAGTTAATAGTTTGCGCAAC
GTTGTTGCCATTGCTACAGGCATCGTGGTGTCACGCTCGTCGTTTGGTATGGCTTCATTCAGCTCCGGTT
CCCAACGATCAAGGCGAGTTACATGATCCCCCATGTTGTGCAAAAAAGCGGTTAGCTCCTTCGGTCCTCC
GATCGTTGTCAGAAGTAAGTTGGCCGCAGTGTTATCACTCATGGTTATGGCAGCACTGCATAATTCTCTT
ACTGTCATGCCATCCGTAAGATGCTTTTCTGTGACTGGTGAGTACTCAACCAAGTCATTCTGAGAATAGT
GTATGCGGCGACCGAGTTGCTCTTGCCCGGCGTCAATACGGGATAATACCGCGCCACATAGCAGAACTTT
AAAAGTGCTCATCATTGGAAAACGTTCTTCGGGGCGAAAACTCTCAAGGATCTTACCGCTGTTGAGATCC
AGTTCGATGTAACCCACTCGTGCACCCAACTGATCTTCAGCATCTTTTACTTTCACCAGCGTTTCTGGGT
GAGCAAAAACAGGAAGGCAAAATGCCGCAAAAAAGGGAATAAGGGCGACACGGAAATGTTGAATACTCAT
ACTCTTCCTTTTTCAATATTATTGAAGCATTTATCAGGGTTATTGTCTCATGAGCGGATACATATTTGAA
TGTATTTAGAAAAATAAACAAATAGGGGTTCCGCGCACATTTCCCCGAAAAGTGCCACCTGACGTCTAAG
AAACCATTATTATCATGACATTAACCTATAAAAATAGGCGTATCACGAGGCCCTTTCGTCTCGCGCGTTT
CGGTGATGACGGTGAAAACCTCTGACACATGCAGCTCCCGGAGACGGTCACAGCTTGTCTGTAAGCGGAT
GCCGGGAGCAGACAAGCCCGTCAGGGCGCGTCAGCGGGTGTTGGCGGGTGTCGGGGCTGGCTTAACTATG
CGGCATCAGAGCAGATTGTACTGAGAGTGCACCATATGCGGTGTGAAATACCGCACAGATGCGTAAGGAG
AAAATACCGCATCAGGCGCCATTCGCCATTCAGGCTGCGCAACTGTTGGGAAGGGCGATCGGTGCGGGCC
TCTTCGCTATTACGCCAGCTGGCGAAAGGGGGATGTGCTGCAAGGCGATTAAGTTGGGTAACGCCAGGGT
TTTCCCAGTCACGACGTT
